Addgene plasmid #79892: SP_gRNA_pUC19_N_FancF_Left
Purpose: Human gRNA expression vector targeting FANCF (site 1 left)
Depositing lab: Yannick Doyon. Depositing organization: Universite Laval. Publication: A Scalable Genome-Editing-Based Approach for Mapping Multiprotein Complexes in Human Cells. Dalvai M, Loehr J, Jacquet K, Huard CC, Roques C, Herst P, Cote J, Doyon Y. Cell Rep. 2015 Oct 7. pii: S2211-1247(15)01020-7. doi: 10.1016/j.celrep.2015.09.009. PubMed 26456817.
Backbone
  Vector backbone: pUC19
  Vector type: CRISPR
Growth in bacteria
  Bacterial resistance: Ampicillin, 100 μg/mL
  Growth temperature: 37°C
  Growth strain: DH5alpha
  Copy number: High Copy
Gene/Insert
  Gene/Insert name: FancF_Site_1_Left
  gRNA/shRNA sequence: CCCTACTTCCGCTTTCACCT
  Species: H. sapiens (human)
  Tag / fusion protein: None
Terms and licenses: Academic/Nonprofit Terms; Industry Terms: Not Available to Industry
Depositor comments: Human gRNA expression vector targeting FANCF-Site 1-Left as described in Nature Biotechnology 32, 569–576 (2014). This gRNA expression vector must be used in combination with pDR348 FANCF (Plasmid #47510) and a Cas9 D10A nickase to tag FANCF at its N-terminus.
How to cite: SP_gRNA_pUC19_N_FancF_Left was a gift from Yannick Doyon (Addgene plasmid # 79892 ; http://n2t.net/addgene:79892 ; RRID:Addgene_79892)
