[The description below was written by a language model from this plasmid's Addgene catalogue record and pLannotate feature annotations shown in this document.]
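Description:
SP_gRNA_pUC19_N_FancF_Left is a small (about 2.6 kb) pUC19-based CRISPR plasmid that expresses a single guide RNA directed against the human FANCF gene, at a target designated "site 1 left". It is maintained in E. coli as a high-copy plasmid through the ColE1/pUC-type origin of replication and is selected with ampicillin via the β-lactamase gene and its native promoter. Remnants of the pUC19 lac region (lac promoter, operator, CAP binding site and a short lacI fragment) remain in the backbone, as does a fragment of an attB1 Gateway site upstream of the expression cassette. These play no evident role in guide expression.

The functional payload is a human U6 promoter, an RNA polymerase III promoter suited to producing short, defined transcripts. It is followed by a gap that presumably holds the FANCF-specific 20-nucleotide spacer, which is not annotated separately, and then the Streptococcus pyogenes Cas9 guide RNA scaffold. The plasmid encodes no Cas9, no protein tag and no mammalian selection marker, so the nuclease must be supplied separately after delivery into human cells.

According to the depositor, this guide is one half of a paired-nickase design. It must be combined with a second, separately deposited FANCF guide plasmid and a Cas9 D10A nickase, so that offset nicks on opposite strands create the break used to tag endogenous FANCF at its N-terminus. The associated publication describes a genome-editing approach for tagging endogenous proteins to map multiprotein complexes in human cells. The donor template carrying the tag is not part of this construct and is not described in the record.
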