Features (pLannotate 1.2.2; 10 found; start..end, strand, type, name):
     13..30      +  protein_bind   attB1 (fragment): mutant version of attB; recombination site for the Gateway® BP reaction BP Clonase™
     82..322     +  promoter       U6 promoter: RNA polymerase III promoter for human U6 snRNA
    351..426     +  misc_RNA       gRNA scaffold: guide RNA scaffold for the Streptococcus pyogenes CRISPR/Cas9 system
    476..492     -  protein_bind   lac operator: The lac repressor binds to the lac operator to inhibit transcription in E. coli. This inhibition can be relieved by adding lactose or isopropyl-β-D-thiogalactopyranoside (IPTG). lac repressor encoded by lacI
    500..530     -  promoter       lac promoter: promoter for the E. coli lac operon
    545..566     -  protein_bind   CAP binding site: CAP binding activates transcription in the presence of cAMP. E. coli catabolite activator protein
    579..671     -  CDS            lacI (fragment): lac repressor; lacI; The lac repressor binds to the lac operator to inhibit transcription in E. coli. This inhibition can be relieved by adding lactose or isopropyl-β-D-thiogalactopyranoside (IPTG).
    854..1442    -  rep_origin     ori: high-copy-number ColE1/pMB1/pBR322/pUC origin of replication
   1613..2473    -  CDS            AmpR: β-lactamase; bla; confers resistance to ampicillin, carbenicillin, and related antibiotics
   2474..2578    -  promoter       AmpR promoter: bla
>Addgene plasmid #79892 | SP_gRNA_pUC19_N_FancF_Left | depositor full sequence | sequence record 154450 | Full plasmid sequence
GACGTCGCTAGCTGTACAAAAAAGCAGGCTTTAAAGGAACCAATTCAGTCGACTGGATCCGGTACCAAGG
TCGGGCAGGAAGAGGGCCTATTTCCCATGATTCCTTCATATTTGCATATACGATACAAGGCTGTTAGAGA
GATAATTAGAATTAATTTGACTGTAAACACAAAGATATTAGTACAAAATACGTGACGTAGAAAGTAATAA
TTTCTTGGGTAGTTTGCAGTTTTAAAATTATGTTTTAAAATGGACTATCATATGCTTACCGTAACTTGAA
AGTATTTCGATTTCTTGGCTTTATATATCTTGTGGAAAGGACGAAACACCGCCTACTTCCGCTTTCACCT
GTTTTAGAGCTAGAAATAGCAAGTTAAAATAAGGCTAGTCCGTTATCAACTTGAAAAAGTGGCACCGAGT
CGGTGCTTTTTTTAAGCTTGGCGTAATCATGGTCATAGCTGTTTCCTGTGTGAAATTGTTATCCGCTCAC
AATTCCACACAACATACGAGCCGGAAGCATAAAGTGTAAAGCCTGGGGTGCCTAATGAGTGAGCTAACTC
ACATTAATTGCGTTGCGCTCACTGCCCGCTTTCCAGTCGGGAAACCTGTCGTGCCAGCTGCATTAATGAA
TCGGCCAACGCGCGGGGAGAGGCGGTTTGCGTATTGGGCGCTCTTCCGCTTCCTCGCTCACTGACTCGCT
GCGCTCGGTCGTTCGGCTGCGGCGAGCGGTATCAGCTCACTCAAAGGCGGTAATACGGTTATCCACAGAA
TCAGGGGATAACGCAGGAAAGAACATGTGAGCAAAAGGCCAGCAAAAGGCCAGGAACCGTAAAAAGGCCG
CGTTGCTGGCGTTTTTCCATAGGCTCCGCCCCCCTGACGAGCATCACAAAAATCGACGCTCAAGTCAGAG
GTGGCGAAACCCGACAGGACTATAAAGATACCAGGCGTTTCCCCCTGGAAGCTCCCTCGTGCGCTCTCCT
GTTCCGACCCTGCCGCTTACCGGATACCTGTCCGCCTTTCTCCCTTCGGGAAGCGTGGCGCTTTCTCATA
GCTCACGCTGTAGGTATCTCAGTTCGGTGTAGGTCGTTCGCTCCAAGCTGGGCTGTGTGCACGAACCCCC
CGTTCAGCCCGACCGCTGCGCCTTATCCGGTAACTATCGTCTTGAGTCCAACCCGGTAAGACACGACTTA
TCGCCACTGGCAGCAGCCACTGGTAACAGGATTAGCAGAGCGAGGTATGTAGGCGGTGCTACAGAGTTCT
TGAAGTGGTGGCCTAACTACGGCTACACTAGAAGGACAGTATTTGGTATCTGCGCTCTGCTGAAGCCAGT
TACCTTCGGAAAAAGAGTTGGTAGCTCTTGATCCGGCAAACAAACCACCGCTGGTAGCGGTGGTTTTTTT
GTTTGCAAGCAGCAGATTACGCGCAGAAAAAAAGGATCTCAAGAAGATCCTTTGATCTTTTCTACGGGGT
CTGACGCTCAGTGGAACGAAAACTCACGTTAAGGGATTTTGGTCATGAGATTATCAAAAAGGATCTTCAC
CTAGATCCTTTTAAATTAAAAATGAAGTTTTAAATCAATCTAAAGTATATATGAGTAAACTTGGTCTGAC
AGTTACCAATGCTTAATCAGTGAGGCACCTATCTCAGCGATCTGTCTATTTCGTTCATCCATAGTTGCCT
GACTCCCCGTCGTGTAGATAACTACGATACGGGAGGGCTTACCATCTGGCCCCAGTGCTGCAATGATACC
GCGAGACCCACGCTCACCGGCTCCAGATTTATCAGCAATAAACCAGCCAGCCGGAAGGGCCGAGCGCAGA
AGTGGTCCTGCAACTTTATCCGCCTCCATCCAGTCTATTAATTGTTGCCGGGAAGCTAGAGTAAGTAGTT
CGCCAGTTAATAGTTTGCGCAACGTTGTTGCCATTGCTACAGGCATCGTGGTGTCACGCTCGTCGTTTGG
TATGGCTTCATTCAGCTCCGGTTCCCAACGATCAAGGCGAGTTACATGATCCCCCATGTTGTGCAAAAAA
GCGGTTAGCTCCTTCGGTCCTCCGATCGTTGTCAGAAGTAAGTTGGCCGCAGTGTTATCACTCATGGTTA
TGGCAGCACTGCATAATTCTCTTACTGTCATGCCATCCGTAAGATGCTTTTCTGTGACTGGTGAGTACTC
AACCAAGTCATTCTGAGAATAGTGTATGCGGCGACCGAGTTGCTCTTGCCCGGCGTCAATACGGGATAAT
ACCGCGCCACATAGCAGAACTTTAAAAGTGCTCATCATTGGAAAACGTTCTTCGGGGCGAAAACTCTCAA
GGATCTTACCGCTGTTGAGATCCAGTTCGATGTAACCCACTCGTGCACCCAACTGATCTTCAGCATCTTT
TACTTTCACCAGCGTTTCTGGGTGAGCAAAAACAGGAAGGCAAAATGCCGCAAAAAAGGGAATAAGGGCG
ACACGGAAATGTTGAATACTCATACTCTTCCTTTTTCAATATTATTGAAGCATTTATCAGGGTTATTGTC
TCATGAGCGGATACATATTTGAATGTATTTAGAAAAATAAACAAATAGGGGTTCCGCGCACATTTCCCCG
AAAAGTGCCACCT
