>Addgene plasmid #79892 | SP_gRNA_pUC19_N_FancF_Left | addgene partial sequence | sequence record 153037 | L4440 5'-AGCGAGTCAGTGAGCGAG-3'
GCAAACCGCCTCTCCCCGCGCGTTGGCCGATTCATTAATGCAGCTGGCACGACAGGTTTCCCGACTGGAA
AGCGGGCAGTGAGCGCAACGCAATTAATGTGAGTTAGCTCACTCATTAGGCACCCCAGGCTTTACACTTT
ATGCTTCCGGCTCGTATGTTGTGTGGAATTGTGAGCGGATAACAATTTCACACAGGAAACAGCTATGACC
ATGATTACGCCAAGCTTAAAAAAAGCACCGACTCGGTGCCACTTTTTCAAGTTGATAACGGACTAGCCTT
ATTTTAACTTGCTATTTCTAGCTCTAAAACAGGTGAAAGCGGAAGTAGGCGGTGTTTCGTCCTTTCCACA
AGATATATAAAGCCAAGAAATCGAAATACTTTCAAGTTACGGTAAGCATATGATAGTCCATTTTAAAACA
TAATTTTAAAACTGCAAACTACCCAAGAAATTATTACTTTCTACGTCACGTATTTTGTACTAATATCTTT
GTGTTTACAGTCAAATTAATTCTAATTATCTCTCTAACAGCCTTGTATCGTATATGCAAATATGAAGGAA
TCATGGGAAATAGGCCCTCTTCCTGCCCGACCTTGGTACCGGATCCAGTCGACTGAATTGGTTCCTTTAA
AGCCTGCTTTTTTGTACAGCTAGCGACGTCAGGTGGCACTTTTCGGGGAAATGTGCGCGGAACCCCTATT
TGTTTATTTTTCTAAATACATTCAAATATGTATCCGCTCATGAGACAATAACCCTGATAAATGCTTCAAT
AATATTGAAAAAGGAAGAGTATGAGTATTCAACATTTCCGTGTCGCCCTTATTCCCTTTTTTGCGGCATT
TTGCCTTCCTGTTTTTGCTCACCCAGAAACGCTGGTGAAAGTAAAAGATGCTGAAGATCAGTTGGGTG
