>Addgene plasmid #79892 | SP_gRNA_pUC19_N_FancF_Left | addgene partial sequence | sequence record 153038 | pQE-Fwd 5'-CCCGAAAAGTGCCACCTG-3'
AAAGCAGGCTTTAAAGGAACCAATTCAGTCGACTGGATCCGGTACCAAGGTCGGGCAGGAAGAGGGCCTA
TTTCCCATGATTCCTTCATATTTGCATATACGATACAAGGCTGTTAGAGAGATAATTAGAATTAATTTGA
CTGTAAACACAAAGATATTAGTACAAAATACGTGACGTAGAAAGTAATAATTTCTTGGGTAGTTTGCAGT
TTTAAAATTATGTTTTAAAATGGACTATCATATGCTTACCGTAACTTGAAAGTATTTCGATTTCTTGGCT
TTATATATCTTGTGGAAAGGACGAAACACCGCCTACTTCCGCTTTCACCTGTTTTAGAGCTAGAAATAGC
AAGTTAAAATAAGGCTAGTCCGTTATCAACTTGAAAAAGTGGCACCGAGTCGGTGCTTTTTTTAAGCTTG
GCGTAATCATGGTCATAGCTGTTTCCTGTGTGAAATTGTTATCCGCTCACAATTCCACACAACATACGAG
CCGGAAGCATAAAGTGTAAAGCCTGGGGTGCCTAATGAGTGAGCTAACTCACATTAATTGCGTTGCGCTC
ACTGCCCGCTTTCCAGTCGGGAAACCTGTCGTGCCAGCTGCATTAATGAATCGGCCAACGCGCGGGGAGA
GGCGGTTTGCGTATTGGGCGCTCTTCCGCTTCCTCGCTCACTGACTCGCTGCGCTCGGTCGTTCGGCTGC
GGCGAGCGGTATCAGCTCACTCAAAGGCGGTAATACGGTTATCCACAGAATCAGGGGATAACGCAGGAAA
GAACATGTGAGCAAAAGGCCAGCAAAAGGCCAGGAACCGTAAAAAGGCCGCGTTGCTGGCGTTTTTCCAT
AGGCTCCGCCCCCCTGACGAGCATCACAAAAATCGACGCTCAAGTCAGAGGTGGCGAAACCCGACAGGAC
TATAAAGATACCAGGCGTTTCCCCCTGGAAGCTCCCTCGTGCGCTCTCCTGTTCCGACCCTGCCGCTTT
